>Addgene plasmid #43098 | I-GACT | depositor partial sequence | sequence record 58363 | I-GACT sequence 424 bps
CGTCTCCTGACCCCAGAGCAGGTCGTGGCAATCGCGAGCAATAATGGCGGAAAACAGGCTTTGGAAACGG
TGCAGAGGCTCCTTCCAGTGCTGTGCCAAGCGCACGGACTCACCCCAGAGCAGGTCGTGGCAATCGCCTC
CAACATTGGCGGCAAACAGGCACTCGAGACTGTCCAGCGCTTGCTTCCCGTGCTGTGCCAAGCGCACGGC
CTCACCCCAGAGCAGGTCGTGGCGATCGCAAGCCACGACGGAGGAAAGCAAGCCTTGGAAACAGTACAGA
GGCTGTTGCCTGTGCTGTGCCAAGCGCACGGATTAACCCCAGAGCAGGTCGTGGCCATTGCCTCGAATGG
AGGGGGCAAACAGGCGTTGGAAACCGTACAGCGATTGCTGCCGGTGCTGTGCCAAGCGCACGGCTTAAGA
GACG
