>Addgene plasmid #43098 | I-GACT | addgene partial sequence | sequence record 64304 | M13_pUC_fwd
TATAGGGCGAATTGGGCCCTCTAGATGCATGCTCGAGCGGCCGCCAGTGTGATGGATATCTGCAGAATTC
GCCCTTATATAGATGCCGTCCTAGCGCGTCTCCTGACCCCAGAGCAGGTCGTGGCAATCGCGAGCAATAA
CGGCGGAAAACAGGCTTTGGAAACGGTGCAGAGGCTCCTTCCAGTGCTGTGCCAAGCGCACGGACTCACC
CCAGAGCAGGTCGTGGCAATCGCCTCCAACATTGGCGGGAAACAGGCACTCGAGACTGTCCAGCGCCTGC
TTCCCGTGCTGTGCCAAGCGCACGGCCTCACCCCAGAGCAGGTCGTGGCGATCGCAAGCCACGACGGAGG
AAAGCAAGCCTTGGAAACAGTACAGAGGCTGTTGCCTGTGCTGTGCCAAGCGCACGGATTAACCCCAGAG
CAGGTCGTGGCCATTGCCTCGAATGGAGGGGGCAAACAGGCGTTGGAAACCGTACAACGATTGCTGCCGG
TGCTGTGCCAAGCGCACGGCTTAAGAGACGTGGGCACAGGAAAGATACTTAAGGGCGAATTCCAGCACAC
TGGCGGCCGTTACTAGTGGATCCGAGCTCGGTACCAAGCTTGATGCATAGCTTGAGTATTCTATAGTGTC
ACCTAAATAGCTTGGCGTAATCATGGTCATAGCTGTTTCCTGTGTGAAATTGTTATCCGCTCACAATTCC
ACACAACATACGAGCCGGAAGCATAAAGTGTAAAGCCTGGGGTGCCTAATGAGTGAGCTAACTCACATTA
ATTGCGTTGCGCTCACTGCCCGCTTTCCAGTCGGGAAACCTGTCGTGCCAGCTGCATTAATGAATCGGCC
AACGCGCGGGGAGAGGCGGTTTGCGTATTGGGCGCTCTTCCGCTTCCTCGCTCACTGACTCGCTGCGCTC
GGTCGTTCGGCTGCGGCGAGCGGTATCAGCTCACTCAAA
