[The description below was written by a language model from this plasmid's Addgene catalogue record.]
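Description:
I-GACT is a bacterial cloning plasmid built on the commercial pCRII-TOPO backbone (about 4 kb without insert), into which a 424 bp synthetic insert was placed by TOPO cloning. It is a high-copy plasmid propagated in E. coli and carries both ampicillin and kanamycin resistance, as is standard for this backbone, so either or both antibiotics can be used for selection. The insert sits between the vector's T7 and M13-reverse priming sites, which are the positions listed for sequence verification. No feature table accompanies the record, so the internal organisation of the insert and the exact backbone elements cannot be described beyond these catalogue fields.

The record does not explicitly state what the insert encodes. However, the plasmid was deposited in connection with a TALEN genome-editing system developed for generating human stem cell-based disease models. In that context, the insert size and a name consisting of a position-like prefix followed by four nucleotide letters (G, A, C, T) are consistent with a pre-assembled block of TALE repeat units recognising that four-base stretch. Such a block would serve as one module in a library from which full-length TALE DNA-binding arrays are assembled. This interpretation is an inference from the name and associated publication rather than a recorded fact. The plasmid has no mammalian expression elements listed. It is best understood as a storage and source vector for a synthetic DNA module, not as a construct used directly in cells.
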