Addgene plasmid #43098: I-GACT
Depositing lab: Chad Cowan & Kiran Musunuru. Depositing organization: Harvard University. Publication: A TALEN Genome-Editing System for Generating Human Stem Cell-Based Disease Models. Ding Q, Lee YK, Schaefer EA, Peters DT, Veres A, Kim K, Kuperwasser N, Motola DL, Meissner TB, Hendriks WT, Trevisan M, Gupta RM, Moisan A, Banks E, Friesen M, Schinzel RT, Xia F, Tang A, Xia Y, Figueroa E, Wann A, Ahfeldt T, Daheron L, Zhang F, Rubin LL, Peng LF, Chung RT, Musunuru K, Cowan CA. Cell Stem Cell. 2012 Dec 12. pii: S1934-5909(12)00645-5. doi: 10.1016/j.stem.2012.11.011. PubMed 23246482.
Backbone
  Vector backbone: pCRII-TOPO
  Backbone manufacturer: Invitrogen
  Backbone size w/o insert (bp): 3973
  Vector type: Bacterial Cloning
Growth in bacteria
  Bacterial resistance: Ampicillin and Kanamycin, 100 & 50 μg/mL
  Growth temperature: 37°C
  Growth strain: Top10
  Copy number: High Copy
Gene/Insert
  Gene/Insert name: I-GACT
  Species: Synthetic
  Insert size (bp): 424
  Cloning method: TOPO Cloning
  Sequencing primers: 5′ T7; 3′ M13-rev
Terms and licenses: Academic/Nonprofit Terms; Industry Terms: Not Available to Industry
How to cite: I-GACT was a gift from Chad Cowan & Kiran Musunuru (Addgene plasmid # 43098 ; http://n2t.net/addgene:43098 ; RRID:Addgene_43098)
